Addgene plasmid #228444: pOTTC2360 - pAAV rActin EGFP donor
Purpose: An adeno-associated viral vector to express a SpCas9 guide RNA targeting rat beta actin also carrying an HDR template for insertion of mEGFP to the break site.
Depositing lab: Christopher Richie. Depositing organization: National Institute on Drug Abuse (NIDA). Publication: Targeted gene transfer into developmentally defined cell populations of the primate brain. Ribeiro Gomes AR, Hamel N, Mastwal S, Wright N, Ide DC, Richie CT, Usdin TB, Wang KH, Leopold DA. Cell Rep. 2025 Dec 21;45(1):116756. doi: 10.1016/j.celrep.2025.116756. PubMed 41428486.
Backbone
  Vector backbone: Addgene #119870
  Vector type: Mammalian Expression, AAV, CRISPR
Growth in bacteria
  Bacterial resistance: Ampicillin, 100 μg/mL
  Growth temperature: 30°C
  Growth strain: NEB Stable
  Copy number: Low Copy
Gene/Insert
  Gene/Insert name: mEGFP (alt name: Beta actin mEGFP)
  gRNA/shRNA sequence: TGTGCCTTGATAGTTCGCCA
  Species: R. norvegicus (rat)
  Insert size (bp): 3071
  Cloning method: Ligation Independent Cloning
  Sequencing primers: 5′ Unknown
Terms and licenses: Academic/Nonprofit Terms; Industry Terms: Not Available to Industry
How to cite: pOTTC2360 - pAAV rActin EGFP donor was a gift from Christopher Richie (Addgene plasmid # 228444 ; http://n2t.net/addgene:228444 ; RRID:Addgene_228444)
