[The description below was written by a language model from this plasmid's Addgene catalogue record and pLannotate feature annotations shown in this document.]
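Description:
pOTTC2360 - pAAV rActin EGFP donor is an adeno-associated virus transfer plasmid for CRISPR-mediated knock-in, built on an existing pAAV backbone. It combines a guide RNA expression cassette and a homology-directed repair template within a single AAV genome. The plasmid backbone carries a ColE1/pUC-type origin, an f1 phage origin, and the AmpR β-lactamase gene with its own promoter for ampicillin selection in bacteria. Small remnants of the pBR322 bom and rop regions are also annotated. The catalogue lists it as low copy and propagated in a recombination-deficient strain, consistent with the need to preserve the repeat-rich AAV2 inverted terminal repeats. One ITR is annotated in full, and the other is detected only as short fragments. That may reflect how the sequence was assembled or annotated rather than a real truncation.

Between the ITRs, a human U6 RNA polymerase III promoter drives a spacer fused to the Streptococcus pyogenes Cas9 guide RNA scaffold, producing a guide that targets rat beta actin. Downstream lies the donor, an mEGFP coding sequence (monomeric EGFP) flanked by sequence that presumably serves as the homology arms. The region following mEGFP is annotated as actin-like fragments matched to insect actin and yeast ARP1. These are best read as homology hits to the highly conserved rat beta actin sequence, not as genes from those species. No promoter for mEGFP is annotated, which fits a design in which fluorescence depends on in-frame insertion at the endogenous locus, apparently giving an mEGFP–actin fusion. Cas9 is not encoded and must be supplied separately. The construct is intended for AAV delivery to tag endogenous beta actin with mEGFP in rat cells or tissue.
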