Features (pLannotate 1.2.2; 15 found; start..end, strand, type, name):
     12..39      +  repeat_region  AAV2 ITR (fragment): inverted terminal repeat of adeno-associated virus serotype 2 inverted
     68..95      +  repeat_region  AAV2 ITR (fragment): inverted terminal repeat of adeno-associated virus serotype 2 inverted
    149..389     +  promoter       U6 promoter: RNA polymerase III promoter for human U6 snRNA
    419..494     +  misc_RNA       gRNA scaffold: guide RNA scaffold for the Streptococcus pyogenes CRISPR/Cas9 system
   1496..2209    +  CDS            mEGFP: mEGFP is a basic (constitutively fluorescent) green fluorescent protein published in 2002, derived from Aequorea victoria. It has moderate acid sensitivity.
   2234..2659    +  CDS            ACT_SPOLI (fragment): Experimental evidence at transcript level: Swiss-Prot protein existence level 2. Actins are highly conserved proteins that are involved in various types of cell motility and are ubiquitously expressed in all eukaryotic cells. From Spodoptera littoralis (Egyptian cotton leafworm).
   3120..3221    +  CDS            ARP1 (fragment): ARP1_YEAST - Also known as ACT3, ACT5. Experimental evidence at protein level: Swiss-Prot protein existence level 1. Core component of the dynactin complex which assists cytoplasmic dynein by increasing its processivity and by regulation of its cargo binding (By similarity). The dynactin complex is required for the spindle translocation late in anaphase and is involved in a cell wall synthesis checkpoint. ARP1 forms the backbone filament of the dynactin rod structure and serves as the scaffold for the remaining subunits. Required for proper orientation of the mitotic spindle. From Saccharomyce
   3236..3376    +  repeat_region  AAV2 ITR: inverted terminal repeat of adeno-associated virus serotype 2 inverted
   3381..3432    -  misc_feature   bom (fragment): basis of mobility region from pBR322
   3451..3906    +  rep_origin     f1 ori (sequence partly withheld): f1 bacteriophage origin of replication; arrow indicates direction of (+) strand synthesis
   3907..3956    -  misc_feature   bom (fragment): basis of mobility region from pBR322
   4058..4093    -  CDS            rop (fragment): Rop protein, which maintains plasmids at low copy number; rop
   4188..4292    +  promoter       AmpR promoter: bla
   4293..5153    +  CDS            AmpR: β-lactamase; bla; confers resistance to ampicillin, carbenicillin, and related antibiotics
   5324..5912    +  rep_origin     ori: high-copy-number ColE1/pMB1/pBR322/pUC origin of replication
>Addgene plasmid #228444 | pOTTC2360 - pAAV rActin EGFP donor | addgene full sequence | sequence record 462041 | Addgene NGS Result
CCTGCAGGCAGCTGCGCGCTCGCTCGCTCACTGAGGCCGCCCGGGCGTCGGGCGACCTTTGGTCGCCCGG
CCTCAGTGAGCGAGCGAGCGCGCAGAGAGGGAGTGGCCAACTCCATCACTAGGGGTTCCTGCGGCCTCTA
GAAAGCTTGAGGGCCTATTTCCCATGATTCCTTCATATTTGCATATACGATACAAGGCTGTTAGAGAGAT
AATTGGAATTAATTTGACTGTAAACACAAAGATATTAGTACAAAATACGTGACGTAGAAAGTAATAATTT
CTTGGGTAGTTTGCAGTTTTAAAATTATGTTTTAAAATGGACTATCATATGCTTACCGTAACTTGAAAGT
ATTTCGATTTCTTGGCTTTATATATCTTGTGGAAAGGACGAAACACCGTGTGCCTTGATAGTTCGCCAGT
TTTAGAGCTAGAAATAGCAAGTTAAAATAAGGCTAGTCCGTTATCAACTTGAAAAAGTGGCACCGAGTCG
GTGCTTTTTTTGAATTCTGCAGCTCCTCCGTCCCGGTCCACACCCGCCACCAGGTAAGCAGGGACGTCGG
GCCCAGCGGGCCCCAACTTTACCTTGGCCACTACCTCGCTGCAGGATCGTGAGGAACACTCAGAAGGGAC
ACCGTAGAGGGGTGGAGCGTGGTACCGGGCCGCGGAGCGGACACTGGCAAAGCTTAACTTTCCGCCTAGG
GTGTAGAGTGTTTGCAGTCGTATTCCCGCGGTGTAGACACTCGTGGGCACGCTCCTGCTTGGTGCGCGGG
GCTTGGGGACACACTAGAGTCGCGGTGTGGGCATTTGGAGAGCCGGTGCGGCTTGCGGGTGTTAAGCCGC
ATCTGTCCACCTTGAGGGGACACAGTATTGGGAGTCAGGCGTTACAATCACGCTTTGATGGCCTATGGGT
CTTTGTCCAAACCGGTTTTGCCCATTCGGCTTGGCGGGCGCGGCGGGGCCGGCTCGGCCGGGTGGGGGCT
GGGATGCCATTGCGCGTGCGCGCTCTATCACTGGGCATTGGGGCGCGTGCGCGCTGGGGAGGGAACTCTT
CCTCTCCCCCTCTTCCGAGTTAAGAGTTGCGCGTGCGTATTGAGACTAGGAGCGCGGCCGCCCCGGGTTG
GGCGAGGGCGGGGCCGTTGCCCGGAAGGGGCGGGGTCGTAGCGGCTAGGGCGCCTGCTCGCGCTTCCTGC
TGGGTGTGGTCGCCTCCCGCGCGCGCACTAGCCGCCCGTCGCCTCAGTGTAGGCGGGGCCTGTGCCCGTT
TGGGGAGGGGGCGGAGGCCTGGCTTCCTGCCGTGGGTCCGCCTCCGGGCCAGCGTTTGCCTTTTATGGTA
ATAATGCGGCTGTCCTGCGCTTCCTTTGTCCCCTGAGCTTGGGCGCGCGCCCCCTGGCGGCTCGAGGCCG
CGGCTTGCCGGAAGTGGGCAGGGCGGCAGCGGCTGCTCTTGGCGGCTCCGCGGTGACCATAGCCCTCTTT
TGTGCCTTGATAGTTCGCCATGCATGTGAGCAAGGGCGAGGAGCTCTTCACCGGGGTGGTGCCCATCCTG
GTCGAGCTGGACGGCGACGTAAACGGCCACAAGTTCAGCGTGTCCGGCGAGGGCGAGGGCGATGCCACCT
ACGGCAAGCTGACCCTGAAGTTCATCTGCACCACCGGCAAGCTGCCCGTGCCCTGGCCCACCCTCGTGAC
CACCCTGACCTACGGCGTGCAGTGCTTCAGCCGCTACCCCGACCACATGAAGCAGCACGACTTCTTCAAG
TCCGCCATGCCCGAAGGCTACGTCCAGGAGCGCACCATCTTCTTCAAGGACGACGGCAACTACAAGACCC
GCGCCGAGGTGAAGTTCGAGGGCGACACCCTGGTGAACCGCATCGAGCTGAAGGGCATCGACTTCAAGGA
GGACGGCAACATCCTGGGGCACAAGCTGGAGTACAACTACAACAGCCACAACGTCTATATCATGGCCGAC
AAGCAGAAGAACGGCATCAAGGTGAACTTCAAGATCCGCCACAACATCGAGGACGGCAGCGTGCAGCTCG
CCGACCACTACCAGCAGAACACCCCCATCGGCGACGGCCCCGTGCTGCTGCCCGACAACCACTACCTGAG
CACCCAGTCCAAGCTGAGCAAAGACCCCAACGAGAAGCGCGATCACATGGTCCTGCTGGAGTTCGTGACC
GCCGCCGGGATCACTCTCGGCATGGACGAGCTGTACAAGGATGACGATATCGCTGCGCTCGTCGTCGACA
ACGGCTCCGGCATGTGCAAGGCCGGCTTCGCGGGCGACGATGCTCCCCGGGCCGTCTTCCCCTCCATCGT
GGGCCGCCCTAGGCACCAGGTAAGTGACCCTTTACTTTGGGAGTGGCAGCCCTAGGGTTTTCTTGGGGGT
CGATGCCAGTGCTGAGAACGTTGTTCTCCTCCGCAGGGTGTGATGGTGGGTATGGGTCAGAAGGACTCCT
ACGTGGGCGACGAGGCCCAGAGCAAGAGAGGCATCCTGACCCTGAAGTACCCCATTGAACACGGCATTGT
CACCAACTGGGACGATATGGAGAAGATTTGGCACCACACTTTCTACAATGAGCTGCGTGTGGCCCCTGAG
GAGCACCCTGTGCTGCTCACCGAGGCCCCTCTGAACCCTAAGGCCAACCGTGAAAAGATGACCCAGGTCA
GTATCCTGGGTGACCCCTCCCCTCTATTGGGCCAACTTCTCAGCCACGCCCTTTCTCAATTGTCTTTCTT
CTGCCATTCTCCCATAGGACTCTCTTCTATGAGCTGAGTCTCCCTTGGAACTTTGCAGTTTCTGCTCTTT
CCCAGATGAGGTCTTTTTTTTCTCTCGATCGCCTTTCTGACTAGGTGTTTTAAACCCCTACAGTGCTGTG
GGTGTAGGTACTAACAATGGCTCGTGTGACAAAGCTAATGAGGCTGGTGATAAATGGCCTTGGAGTGTGT
ATTCAGTAGATGCACAGTAGGTCTAAATGGAGCCCCTGTCCTGATACTCCCAGCACACTTAACTTAGCTG
TGTTCTTGCCCTCTTTGCATGTCTCACTCAAATCTATCCTTACAGTCTCACCTGCCCTGAGTGTTTCTTG
TGGCTTTAGGAGCTTGACAATACTGTATTCCTTTCTCTACAGATCATGTTTGAGACCTTCAACACCCCAG
CCATGTACGTAGCCATCCAGGCTGTGTTGTCCCTGTATGCCTCTGGTCGTACCACTGGCATTGTGATGGA
CGGATCCGCGGCCGCAGGAACCCCTAGTGATGGAGTTGGCCACTCCCTCTCTGCGCGCTCGCTCGCTCAC
TGAGGCCGGGCGACCAAAGGTCGCCCGACGCCCGGGCTTTGCCCGGGCGGCCTCAGTGAGCGAGCGAGCG
CGCAGCTGCCTGCAGGGGCGCCTGATGCGGTATTTTCTCCTTACGCATCTGTGCGGTATTTCACACCGCA
TA
[95 nt withheld, positions 3433-3527]
T
[46 nt withheld, positions 3529-3574]
C
[141 nt withheld, positions 3576-3716]
CCTTTGACGTTGGAGTCCACGTTCTTT
[37 nt withheld, positions 3744-3780]
ACTCTATCTCGGGCTATTCTTTTGATTTATAAGGGATTTTGCCGATTTCGGTCTATTGGTTAAAAAATGA
GCTGATTTAACAAAAATTTAACGCGAATTTTAACAAAATATTAACGTTTACAATTTTATGGTGCACTCTC
AGTACAATCTGCTCTGATGCCGCATAGTTAAGCCAGCCCCGACACCCGCCAACACCCGCTGACGCGCCCT
GACGGGCTTGTCTGCTCCCGGCATCCGCTTACAGACAAGCTGTGACCGTCTCCGGGAGCTGCATGTGTCA
GAGGTTTTCACCGTCATCACCGAAACGCGCGAGACGAAAGGGCCTCGTGATACGCCTATTTTTATAGGTT
AATGTCATGATAATAATGGTTTCTTAGACGTCAGGTGGCACTTTTCGGGGAAATGTGCGCGGAACCCCTA
TTTGTTTATTTTTCTAAATACATTCAAATATGTATCCGCTCATGAGACAATAACCCTGATAAATGCTTCA
ATAATATTGAAAAAGGAAGAGTATGAGTATTCAACATTTCCGTGTCGCCCTTATTCCCTTTTTTGCGGCA
TTTTGCCTTCCTGTTTTTGCTCACCCAGAAACGCTGGTGAAAGTAAAAGATGCTGAAGATCAGTTGGGTG
CACGAGTGGGTTACATCGAACTGGATCTCAACAGCGGTAAGATCCTTGAGAGTTTTCGCCCCGAAGAACG
TTTTCCAATGATGAGCACTTTTAAAGTTCTGCTATGTGGCGCGGTATTATCCCGTATTGACGCCGGGCAA
GAGCAACTCGGTCGCCGCATACACTATTCTCAGAATGACTTGGTTGAGTACTCACCAGTCACAGAAAAGC
ATCTTACGGATGGCATGACAGTAAGAGAATTATGCAGTGCTGCCATAACCATGAGTGATAACACTGCGGC
CAACTTACTTCTGACAACGATCGGAGGACCGAAGGAGCTAACCGCTTTTTTGCACAACATGGGGGATCAT
GTAACTCGCCTTGATCGTTGGGAACCGGAGCTGAATGAAGCCATACCAAACGACGAGCGTGACACCACGA
TGCCTGTAGCAATGGCAACAACGTTGCGCAAACTATTAACTGGCGAACTACTTACTCTAGCTTCCCGGCA
ACAATTAATAGACTGGATGGAGGCGGATAAAGTTGCAGGACCACTTCTGCGCTCGGCCCTTCCGGCTGGC
TGGTTTATTGCTGATAAATCTGGAGCCGGTGAGCGTGGAAGCCGCGGTATCATTGCAGCACTGGGGCCAG
ATGGTAAGCCCTCCCGTATCGTAGTTATCTACACGACGGGGAGTCAGGCAACTATGGATGAACGAAATAG
ACAGATCGCTGAGATAGGTGCCTCACTGATTAAGCATTGGTAACTGTCAGACCAAGTTTACTCATATATA
CTTTAGATTGATTTAAAACTTCATTTTTAATTTAAAAGGATCTAGGTGAAGATCCTTTTTGATAATCTCA
TGACCAAAATCCCTTAACGTGAGTTTTCGTTCCACTGAGCGTCAGACCCCGTAGAAAAGATCAAAGGATC
TTCTTGAGATCCTTTTTTTCTGCGCGTAATCTGCTGCTTGCAAACAAAAAAACCACCGCTACCAGCGGTG
GTTTGTTTGCCGGATCAAGAGCTACCAACTCTTTTTCCGAAGGTAACTGGCTTCAGCAGAGCGCAGATAC
CAAATACTGTTCTTCTAGTGTAGCCGTAGTTAGGCCACCACTTCAAGAACTCTGTAGCACCGCCTACATA
CCTCGCTCTGCTAATCCTGTTACCAGTGGCTGCTGCCAGTGGCGATAAGTCGTGTCTTACCGGGTTGGAC
TCAAGACGATAGTTACCGGATAAGGCGCAGCGGTCGGGCTGAACGGGGGGTTCGTGCACACAGCCCAGCT
TGGAGCGAACGACCTACACCGAACTGAGATACCTACAGCGTGAGCTATGAGAAAGCGCCACGCTTCCCGA
AGGGAGAAAGGCGGACAGGTATCCGGTAAGCGGCAGGGTCGGAACAGGAGAGCGCACGAGGGAGCTTCCA
GGGGGAAACGCCTGGTATCTTTATAGTCCTGTCGGGTTTCGCCACCTCTGACTTGAGCGTCGATTTTTGT
GATGCTCGTCAGGGGGGCGGAGCCTATGGAAAAACGCCAGCAACGCGGCCTTTTTACGGTTCCTGGCCTT
TTGCTGGCCTTTTGCTCACATGT
